>Addgene plasmid #63361 | pFusX3-16 | depositor partial sequence | sequence record 105240 | pFusX3_ATT
AGTCTTAAGCGTCTCCATGGCCTGACCCCGGACCAAGTGGTGGCTATCGCCAGCAACATTGGCGGCAAGC
AAGCGCTCGAAACGGTGCAGCGGCTGTTGCCGGTGCTGTGCCAGGACCATGGCCTCACACCCGATCAGGT
CGTGGCTATCGCCAGCAACGGTGGCGGCAAGCAAGCGCTCGAAACGGTGCAGCGGCTGTTGCCGGTGCTG
TGCCAGGACCATGGCCTGACCCCGGACCAAGTGGTGGCTATCGCCAGCAACGGTGGCGGCAAGCAAGCGC
TCGAAACGGTGCAGCGGCTGTTGCCGGTGCTGTGCCAGGACCATGGCCTGCGAGACGTC
