>Addgene plasmid #63361 | pFusX3-16 | depositor partial sequence | sequence record 105241 | FusX3
CGTCTCCATGGCCTGACCCCGGACCAAGTGGTGGCTATCGAGACCGGCGCCGCTACGGGCGCGTCCCATT
CGCCATTCAGGCTGCGCAACTGTTGGGAAGGGCGATCGGTGCGGGCTCTTCGCTATTACGCCAGCTGGCG
AAAGGGGGATGTGCTGCAAGGCGATTAAGTTGGGAACGCCAGGGTTTTCCCAGTCACGACGTTGTAAAAC
GACGGCCAGTGAGCGCGCGTAATCGACTCACTATAGGGCGAATTGGGTACCGGGCCCCCCCTCGAGGTCC
TCCAGCTTTTGTTCCCTTTAGTGAGGGTTAATTGCGCGCTTGGCGTAATCATGGTCATAGCTGTTTCCTG
TGTGAAATTGTTATCCGCTCACAATTCCACACAACATACGAGCCGGAAGCATAAAGTGTAAAGCCTGGGG
TGCCTAATGAGTGAGCTAACTCACATTAATTGCGTTGCGCTCACTGCCCGCTTTCCACCGGTGGTCTCTG
GCGGCAAGCAAGCGCTCGAAACGGTGCAGCGGCTGTTGCCGGTGCTGTGCCAGGACCATGGCCTGCGAGA
CGTCTAGACCAGCCAGGACAGAAATGCCTCGACTTCGCTGCTACCCAAGGTTGCCGGGTGACGCACACCG
TGGAAACGGATGAAGGCACGAACCCAGTGGACATAAGCCTGTTCGGTTCGTAAGCTGTAATGCAAGTAGC
GTATGCGCTCACGCAACTGGTCCAGAACCTTGACCGAACGCAGCGGTGGTAACGGCGCAGTGGCGGTTTT
CATGGCTTGTTATGACTGTTTTTTTGGGGTACAGTCTATGCCTCGGGCATCCAAGCAGCAAGCGCGTTAC
GCCGTGGGTCGATGTTTGATGTTATGGAGCAGCAACGATGTTACGCAGCAGGGCAGTCGCCCTAAAACAA
AGTTAAACATTATGAGGGAAGCGGTGATCGCCGAAGTATCGACTCAACTATCAGAGGTAGTTGGCGTCAT
CGAGCGCCATCTCGAACCGACGTTGCTGGCCGTACATTTGTACGGCTCCGCAGTGGATGGCGGCCTGAAG
CCACACAGTGATATTGATTTGCTGGTTACGGTGACCGTAAGGCTTGATGAAACAACGCGGCGAGCTTTGA
TCAACGACCTTTTGGAAACTTCGGCTTCCCCTGGAGAGAGCGAGATTCTCCGCGCTGTAGAAGTCACCAT
TGTTGTGCACGACGACATCATTCCGTGGCGTTATCCAGCTAAGCGCGAACTGCAATTTGGAGAATGGCAG
CGCAATGACATTCTTGCAGGTATCTTCGAGCCAGCCACGATCGACATTGATCTGGCTATCTTGCTGACAA
AAGCAAGAGAACATAGCGTTGCCTTGGTAGGTCCAGCGGCGGAGGAACTCTTTGATCCGGTTCCTGAACA
GGATCTATTTGAGGCGCTAAATGAAACCTTAACGCTATGGAACTCGCCGCCCGACTGGGCTGGCGATGAG
CGAAATGTAGTGCTTACGTTGTCCCGCATTTGGTACAGCGCAGTAACCGGCAAAATCGCGCCGAAGGATG
TCGCTGCCGACTGGGCAATGGAGCGCCTGCCGGCCCAGTATCAGCCCGTCATACTTGAAGCTAGACAGGC
TTATCTTGGACAAGAAGAAGATCGCTTGGCCTCGCGCGCAGATCAGTTGGAAGAATTTGTCCACTACGTG
AAAGGCGAGATCACCAAGGTAGTCGGCAAATAACCCTCGAGCCACCCATGACCAAAATCCCTTAACGTGA
GTTACGCGTCGTTCCACTGAGCGTCAGACCCCGTAGAAAAGATCAAAGGATCTTCTTGAGATCCTTTTTT
TCTGCGCGTAATCTGCTGCTTGCAAACAAAAAAACCACCGCTACCAGCGGTGGTTTGTTTGCCGGATCAA
GAGCTACCAACTCTTTTTCCGAAGGTAACTGGCTTCAGCAGAGCGCAGATACCAAATACTGTCCTTCTAG
TGTAGCCGTAGTTAGGCCACCACTTCAAGAACTCTGTAGCACCGCCTACATACCTCGCTCTGCTAATCCT
GTTACCAGTGGCTGCTGCCAGTGGCGATAAGTCGTGTCTTACCGGGTTGGACTCAAGACGATAGTTACCG
GATAAGGCGCAGCGGTCGGGCTGAACGGGGGGTTCGTGCACACAGCCCAGCTTGGAGCGAACGACCTACA
CCGAACTGAGATACCTACAGCGTGAGCATTGAGAAAGCGCCACGCTTCCCGAAGGGAGAAAGGCGGACAG
GTATCCGGTAAGCGGCAGGGTCGGAACAGGAGAGCGCACGAGGGAGCTTCCAGGGGGAAACGCCTGGTAT
CTTTATAGTCCTGTCGGGTTTCGCCACCTCTGACTTGAGCGTCGATTTTTGTGATGCTCGTCAGGGGGGC
GGAGCCTATGGAAAAACGCCAGCAACGCGGCCTTTTTACGGTTCCTGGCCTTTTGCTGGCCTTTTGCTCA
CATGTTCTTTCCTGCGTTATCCCCTGATTCTGTGGATAACCGTATTACCGCCTTTGAGTGAGCTGATACC
GCTCGCCGCAGCCGAACGACCGAGCGCAGCGAGTCAGTGAGCGAGGAAGCGGAAGAGCGCCCAATACGCA
AACCGCCTCTCCCCGCGCGTTGGCCGATTCATTAATGCAGCTGGCACGACAGGTTTCCCGACTGGAAAGC
GGGCAGTGAGCGCAACGCAATTAATACGCGTACCGCTAGCCAGGAAGAGTTTGTAGAAACGCAAAAAGGC
CATCCGTCAGGATGGCCTTCTGCTTAGTTTGATGCCTGGCAGTTTATGGCGGGCGTCCTGCCCGCCACCC
TCCGGGCCGTTGCTTCACAACGTTCAAATCCGCTCCCGGCGGATTTGTCCTACTCAGGAGAGCGTTCACC
GACAAACAACAGATAAAACGAAAGGCCCAGTCTTCCGACTGAGCCTTTCGTTTTATTTGATGCCTGGCAG
TTCCCTACTCTCGCGTTAACGCTAGCATGGATGTTTTCCCAGTCACGACGTTGTAAAACGACGGCCAGTC
TTAAG
