>Addgene plasmid #63361 | pFusX3-16 | addgene partial sequence | sequence record 114991 | pCR8_R1 5'-cgaaccgaacaggcttatgt-3'
TGCGTCACCCGGCAACCTTGGGTAGCAGCGAAGTCGAGGCATTTCTGTCCTGGCTGGTCTAGACGTCTCG
CAGGCCATGGTCCTGGCACAGCACCGGCAACAGCCGCTGCACCGTTTCGAGCGCTTGCTTGCCGCCACCG
TTGCTGGCGATAGCCACCACTTGGTCCGGGGTCAGGCCATGGTCCTGGCACAGCACCGGCAACAGCCGCT
GCACCGTTTCGAGCGCTTGCTTGCCGCCACCGTTGCTGGCGATAGCCACGACCTGATCGGGTGTGAGGCC
ATGGTCCTGGCACAGCACCGGCAACAGCCGCTGCACCGTTTCGAGCGCTTGCTTGCCGCCAATGTTGCTG
GCGATAGCCACCACTTGGTCCGGGGTCAGGCCATGGAGACGCTTAAGACTGGCCGTCGTTTTACAACGTC
GTGACTGGGAAAACATCCATGCTAGCGTTAACGCGAGAGTAGGGAACTGCCAGGCATCAAATAAAACGAA
AGGCTCAGTCGGAAGACTGGGCCTTTCGTTTTATCTGTTGTTTGTCGGTGAACGCTCTCCTGAGTAGGAC
AAATCCGCCGGGAGCGGATTTGAACGTTGTGAAGCAACGGCCCGGAGGGTGGCGGGCAGGACGCCCGCCA
TAAACTGCCAGGCATCAAACTAAGCAGAAGGCCATCCTGA
