[The description below was written by a language model from this plasmid's Addgene catalogue record.]
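Description:
pFusX3-16 is a bacterial library plasmid from the FusX system, a one-step assembly platform for building TALE (transcription activator-like effector) repeat arrays, most commonly for TALEN genome-editing nucleases. It is built on the FusX3 backbone (about 3 kb without insert), is maintained at high copy number in standard E. coli cloning strains, and is selected with spectinomycin. The record does not name the origin of replication or include a feature table, so other backbone elements cannot be described. The listed sequencing primers carry pCR8 names, which hints at a pCR8-type backbone, but the record does not state this.

The insert is a synthetic, pre-assembled trimer of TALE repeats carrying the repeat-variable diresidues (RVDs) NI, NG and NG. Under the standard TALE code, NI recognises adenine and NG recognises thymine, so this module specifies the trinucleotide ATT, as reflected in its alternative name X3_ATT. The "X3" designation marks it as the library member that fills RVD positions 7 to 9 of the final array. The trimer was cloned in through BsaI sites that were destroyed in the process, consistent with Golden Gate-style type IIS cloning, in which the enzyme cuts outside its recognition sequence and leaves custom overhangs.

The plasmid carries no stated promoter or expression elements and is not an expression construct itself. It serves as one component of a set: a user picks the trimer plasmid matching each three-base stretch of a target site and combines these position-specific modules with a receiver vector in a single reaction to generate a complete custom TALE DNA-binding domain.
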