Addgene plasmid #63361: pFusX3-16
Purpose: Encodes RVD positions 7-9 in TALEN assembly
Depositing lab: Stephen Ekker. Depositing organization: Mayo Foundation for Medical Education and Research. Publication: FusX: A rapid one-step TALE assembly system for genome science. Ma AC, McNulty MS, Tanya PL, Jarryd CM, Martinez-Galvez G, Argue DP, Lee HB, Urban MD, Bullard CE, Blackburn PR, Man TK, Clark KJ, Ekker SC. Hum Gene Ther. 2016 Jun;27(6):451-63. doi: 10.1089/hum.2015.172 PubMed 26854857.
Backbone
  Vector backbone: FusX3
  Backbone size w/o insert (bp): 3015
  Vector type: TALEN
Growth in bacteria
  Bacterial resistance: Spectinomycin, 50 μg/mL
  Growth temperature: 37°C
  Growth strain: DH5alpha
  Copy number: High Copy
Gene/Insert
  Gene/Insert name: NI NG NG (alt name: X3_ATT)
  Species: Synthetic
  Mutation: none
  Cloning method: Restriction Enzyme; 5′ cloning site BsaI (destroyed during cloning); 3′ cloning site BsaI (destroyed during cloning)
  Sequencing primers: 5′ pCR8_F1; 3′ pCR8_R1
Terms and licenses: Academic/Nonprofit Terms; Industry Terms: Not Available to Industry
How to cite: pFusX3-16 was a gift from Stephen Ekker (Addgene plasmid # 63361 ; http://n2t.net/addgene:63361 ; RRID:Addgene_63361)
